>Addgene plasmid #135400 | pcDNA3.1-hRXRα | addgene full sequence | sequence record 309608 | Addgene NGS Result
GACGGATCGGGAGATCTCCCGATCCCCTATGGTGCACTCTCAGTACAATCTGCTCTGATGCCGCATAGTT
AAGCCAGTATCTGCTCCCTGCTTGTGTGTTGGAGGTCGCTGAGTAGTGCGCGAGCAAAATTTAAGCTACA
ACAAGGCAAGGCTTGACCGACAATTGCATGAAGAATCTGCTTAGGGTTAGGCGTTTTGCGCTGCTTCGCG
ATGTACGGGCCAGATATACGCGTTGACATTGATTATTGACTAGTTATTAATAGTAATCAATTACGGGGTC
ATTAGTTCATAGCCCATATATGGAGTTCCGCGTTACATAACTTACGGTAAATGGCCCGCCTGGCTGACCG
CCCAACGACCCCCGCCCATTGACGTCAATAATGACGTATGTTCCCATAGTAACGCCAATAGGGACTTTCC
ATTGACGTCAATGGGTGGAGTATTTACGGTAAACTGCCCACTTGGCAGTACATCAAGTGTATCATATGCC
AAGTACGCCCCCTATTGACGTCAATGACGGTAAATGGCCCGCCTGGCATTATGCCCAGTACATGACCTTA
TGGGACTTTCCTACTTGGCAGTACATCTACGTATTAGTCATCGCTATTACCATGGTGATGCGGTTTTGGC
AGTACATCAATGGGCGTGGATAGCGGTTTGACTCACGGGGATTTCCAAGTCTCCACCCCATTGACGTCAA
TGGGAGTTTGTTTTGGCACCAAAATCAACGGGACTTTCCAAAATGTCGTAACAACTCCGCCCCATTGACG
CAAATGGGCGGTAGGCGTGTACGGTGGGAGGTCTATATAAGCAGAGCTCTCTGGCTAACTAGAGAACCCA
CTGCTTACTGGCTTATCGAAATTAATACGACTCACTATAGGGAGACCCAAGCTGGCTAGCGTTTAAACTT
AAGCTTGGTACCGAGCTCGGATCCACTAGTCCAGTGTGGTGGAATTCACTAGTGATTGCCACCATGGACA
CCAAACATTTCCTGCCGCTCGATTTCTCCACCCAGGTGAACTCCTCCCTCACCTCCCCGACGGGGCGAGG
CTCCATGGCTGCCCCCTCGCTGCACCCGTCCCTGGGGCCTGGCATCGGCTCCCCGGGACAGCTGCATTCT
CCCATCAGCACCCTGAGCTCCCCCATCAACGGCATGGGCCCGCCTTTCTCGGTCATCAGCTCCCCCATGG
GCCCCCACTCCATGTCGGTGCCCACCACACCCACCCTGGGCTTCAGCACTGGCAGCCCCCAGCTCAGCTC
ACCTATGAACCCCGTCAGCAGCAGCGAGGACATCAAGCCCCCCCTGGGCCTCAATGGCGTCCTCAAGGTC
CCCGCCCACCCCTCAGGAAACATGGCTTCCTTCACCAAGCACATCTGCGCCATCTGCGGGGACCGCTCCT
CAGGCAAGCACTATGGAGTGTACAGCTGCGAGGGGTGCAAGGGCTTCTTCAAGCGGACGGTGCGCAAGGA
CCTGACCTACACCTGCCGCGACAACAAGGACTGCCTGATTGACAAGCGGCAGCGGAACCGGTGCCAGTAC
TGCCGCTACCAGAAGTGCCTGGCCATGGGCATGAAGCGGGAAGCCGTGCAGGAGGAGCGGCAGCGTGGCA
AGGACCGGAACGAGAATGAGGTGGAGTCGACCAGCAGCGCCAACGAGGACATGCCGGTGGAGAGGATCCT
GGAGGCTGAGCTGGCCGTGGAGCCCAAGACCGAGACCTACGTGGAGGCAAACATGGGGCTGAACCCCAGC
TCGCCGAACGACCCTGTCACCAACATTTGCCAAGCAGCCGACAAACAGCTTTTCACCCTGGTGGAGTGGG
CCAAGCGGATCCCACACTTCTCAGAGCTGCCCCTGGACGACCAGGTCATCCTGCTGCGGGCAGGCTGGAA
TGAGCTGCTCATCGCCTCCTTCTCCCACCGCTCCATCGCCGTGAAGGACGGGATCCTCCTGGCCACCGGG
CTGCACGTCCACCGGAACAGCGCCCACAGCGCAGGGGTGGGCGCCATCTTTGACAGGGTGCTGACGGAGC
TTGTGTCCAAGATGCGGGACATGCAGATGGACAAGACGGAGCTGGGCTGCCTGCGCGCCATCGTCCTCTT
TAACCCTGACTCCAAGGGGCTCTCGAACCCGGCCGAGGTGGAGGCGCTGAGGGAGAAGGTCTATGCGTCC
TTAGAGGCCTACTGCAAGCACAAGTACCCAGAGCAGCCGGGAAGGTTCGCTAAGCTCTTGCTCCGCCTGC
CGGCTCTGCGCTCCATCGGGCTCAAATGCCTGGAACATCTCTTCTTCTTCAAGCTCATCGGGGACACACC
CATTGACACCTTCCTTATGGAGATGCTGGAGGCGCCGCACCAAATGACTTAAATCGAATTCTGCAGATAT
CCAGCACAGTGGCGGCCGCTCGAGTCTAGAGGGCCCGTTTAAACCCGCTGATCAGCCTCGACTGTGCCTT
CTAGTTGCCAGCCATCTGTTGTTTGCCCCTCCCCCGTGCCTTCCTTGACCCTGGAAGGTGCCACTCCCAC
TGTCCTTTCCTAATAAAATGAGGAAATTGCATCGCATTGTCTGAGTAGGTGTCATTCTATTCTGGGGGGT
GGGGTGGGGCAGGACAGCAAGGGGGAGGATTGGGAAGACAATAGCAGGCATGCTGGGGATGCGGTGGGCT
CTATGGCTTCTGAGGCGGAAAGAACCAGCTGGGGCTCTAGGGGGTATCCCC
[124 nt withheld, positions 2712-2835]
C
[91 nt withheld, positions 2837-2927]
A
[49 nt withheld, positions 2929-2977]
CCTTTGACGTTGGAGTCCACGTTCTTT
[37 nt withheld, positions 3005-3041]
ACCCTATCTCGGTCTATTCTTTTGATTTATAAGGGATTTTGCCGATTTCGGCCTATTGGTTAAAAAATGA
GCTGATTTAACAAAAATTTAACGCGAATTAATTCTGTGGAATGTGTGTCAGTTAGGGTGTGGAAAGTCCC
CAGGCTCCCCAGCAGGCAGAAGTATGCAAAGCATGCATCTCAATTAGTCAGCAACCAGGTGTGGAAAGTC
CCCAGGCTCCCCAGCAGGCAGAAGTATGCAAAGCATGCATCTCAATTAGTCAGCAACCATAGTCCCGCCC
CTAACTCCGCCCATCCCGCCCCTAACTCCGCCCAGTTCCGCCCATTCTCCGCCCCATGGCTGACTAATTT
TTTTTATTTATGCAGAGGCCGAGGCCGCCTCTGCCTCTGAGCTATTCCAGAAGTAGTGAGGAGGCTTTTT
TGGAGGCCTAGGCTTTTGCAAAAAGCTCCCGGGAGCTTGTATATCCATTTTCGGATCTGATCAAGAGACA
GGATGAGGATCGTTTCGCATGATTGAACAAGATGGATTGCACGCAGGTTCTCCGGCCGCTTGGGTGGAGA
GGCTATTCGGCTATGACTGGGCACAACAGACAATCGGCTGCTCTGATGCCGCCGTGTTCCGGCTGTCAGC
GCAGGGGCGCCCGGTTCTTTTTGTCAAGACCGACCTGTCCGGTGCCCTGAATGAACTGCAGGACGAGGCA
GCGCGGCTATCGTGGCTGGCCACGACGGGCGTTCCTTGCGCAGCTGTGCTCGACGTTGTCACTGAAGCGG
GAAGGGACTGGCTGCTATTGGGCGAAGTGCCGGGGCAGGATCTCCTGTCATCTCACCTTGCTCCTGCCGA
GAAAGTATCCATCATGGCTGATGCAATGCGGCGGCTGCATACGCTTGATCCGGCTACCTGCCCATTCGAC
CACCAAGCGAAACATCGCATCGAGCGAGCACGTACTCGGATGGAAGCCGGTCTTGTCGATCAGGATGATC
TGGACGAAGAGCATCAGGGGCTCGCGCCAGCCGAACTGTTCGCCAGGCTCAAGGCGCGCATGCCCGACGG
CGAGGATCTCGTCGTGACCCATGGCGATGCCTGCTTGCCGAATATCATGGTGGAAAATGGCCGCTTTTCT
GGATTCATCGACTGTGGCCGGCTGGGTGTGGCGGACCGCTATCAGGACATAGCGTTGGCTACCCGTGATA
TTGCTGAAGAGCTTGGCGGCGAATGGGCTGACCGCTTCCTCGTGCTTTACGGTATCGCCGCTCCCGATTC
GCAGCGCATCGCCTTCTATCGCCTTCTTGACGAGTTCTTCTGAGCGGGACTCTGGGGTTCGAAATGACCG
ACCAAGCGACGCCCAACCTGCCATCACGAGATTTCGATTCCACCGCCGCCTTCTATGAAAGGTTGGGCTT
CGGAATCGTTTTCCGGGACGCCGGCTGGATGATCCTCCAGCGCGGGGATCTCATGCTGGAGTTCTTCGCC
CACCCCAACTTGTTTATTGCAGCTTATAATGGTTACAAATAAAGCAATAGCATCACAAATTTCACAAATA
AAGCATTTTTTTCACTGCATTCTAGTTGTGGTTTGTCCAAACTCATCAATGTATCTTATCATGTCTGTAT
ACCGTCGACCTCTAGCTAGAGCTTGGCGTAATCATGGTCATAGCTGTTTCCTGTGTGAAATTGTTATCCG
CTCACAATTCCACACAACATACGAGCCGGAAGCATAAAGTGTAAAGCCTGGGGTGCCTAATGAGTGAGCT
AACTCACATTAATTGCGTTGCGCTCACTGCCCGCTTTCCAGTCGGGAAACCTGTCGTGCCAGCTGCATTA
ATGAATCGGCCAACGCGCGGGGAGAGGCGGTTTGCGTATTGGGCGCTCTTCCGCTTCCTCGCTCACTGAC
TCGCTGCGCTCGGTCGTTCGGCTGCGGCGAGCGGTATCAGCTCACTCAAAGGCGGTAATACGGTTATCCA
CAGAATCAGGGGATAACGCAGGAAAGAACATGTGAGCAAAAGGCCAGCAAAAGGCCAGGAACCGTAAAAA
GGCCGCGTTGCTGGCGTTTTTCCATAGGCTCCGCCCCCCTGACGAGCATCACAAAAATCGACGCTCAAGT
CAGAGGTGGCGAAACCCGACAGGACTATAAAGATACCAGGCGTTTCCCCCTGGAAGCTCCCTCGTGCGCT
CTCCTGTTCCGACCCTGCCGCTTACCGGATACCTGTCCGCCTTTCTCCCTTCGGGAAGCGTGGCGCTTTC
TCATAGCTCACGCTGTAGGTATCTCAGTTCGGTGTAGGTCGTTCGCTCCAAGCTGGGCTGTGTGCACGAA
CCCCCCGTTCAGCCCGACCGCTGCGCCTTATCCGGTAACTATCGTCTTGAGTCCAACCCGGTAAGACACG
ACTTATCGCCACTGGCAGCAGCCACTGGTAACAGGATTAGCAGAGCGAGGTATGTAGGCGGTGCTACAGA
GTTCTTGAAGTGGTGGCCTAACTACGGCTACACTAGAAGAACAGTATTTGGTATCTGCGCTCTGCTGAAG
CCAGTTACCTTCGGAAAAAGAGTTGGTAGCTCTTGATCCGGCAAACAAACCACCGCTGGTAGCGGTGGTT
TTTTTGTTTGCAAGCAGCAGATTACGCGCAGAAAAAAAGGATCTCAAGAAGATCCTTTGATCTTTTCTAC
GGGGTCTGACGCTCAGTGGAACGAAAACTCACGTTAAGGGATTTTGGTCATGAGATTATCAAAAAGGATC
TTCACCTAGATCCTTTTAAATTAAAAATGAAGTTTTAAATCAATCTAAAGTATATATGAGTAAACTTGGT
CTGACAGTTACCAATGCTTAATCAGTGAGGCACCTATCTCAGCGATCTGTCTATTTCGTTCATCCATAGT
TGCCTGACTCCCCGTCGTGTAGATAACTACGATACGGGAGGGCTTACCATCTGGCCCCAGTGCTGCAATG
ATACCGCGAGACCCACGCTCACCGGCTCCAGATTTATCAGCAATAAACCAGCCAGCCGGAAGGGCCGAGC
GCAGAAGTGGTCCTGCAACTTTATCCGCCTCCATCCAGTCTATTAATTGTTGCCGGGAAGCTAGAGTAAG
TAGTTCGCCAGTTAATAGTTTGCGCAACGTTGTTGCCATTGCTACAGGCATCGTGGTGTCACGCTCGTCG
TTTGGTATGGCTTCATTCAGCTCCGGTTCCCAACGATCAAGGCGAGTTACATGATCCCCCATGTTGTGCA
AAAAAGCGGTTAGCTCCTTCGGTCCTCCGATCGTTGTCAGAAGTAAGTTGGCCGCAGTGTTATCACTCAT
GGTTATGGCAGCACTGCATAATTCTCTTACTGTCATGCCATCCGTAAGATGCTTTTCTGTGACTGGTGAG
TACTCAACCAAGTCATTCTGAGAATAGTGTATGCGGCGACCGAGTTGCTCTTGCCCGGCGTCAATACGGG
ATAATACCGCGCCACATAGCAGAACTTTAAAAGTGCTCATCATTGGAAAACGTTCTTCGGGGCGAAAACT
CTCAAGGATCTTACCGCTGTTGAGATCCAGTTCGATGTAACCCACTCGTGCACCCAACTGATCTTCAGCA
TCTTTTACTTTCACCAGCGTTTCTGGGTGAGCAAAAACAGGAAGGCAAAATGCCGCAAAAAAGGGAATAA
GGGCGACACGGAAATGTTGAATACTCATACTCTTCCTTTTTCAATATTATTGAAGCATTTATCAGGGTTA
TTGTCTCATGAGCGGATACATATTTGAATGTATTTAGAAAAATAAACAAATAGGGGTTCCGCGCACATTT
CCCCGAAAAGTGCCACCTGACGTC
Features (pLannotate 1.2.2; 20 found; start..end, strand, type, name):
     28..80      -  misc_feature   bom (fragment): basis of mobility region from pBR322
    235..614     +  enhancer       CMV enhancer: human cytomegalovirus immediate early enhancer
    615..818     +  promoter       CMV promoter: human cytomegalovirus (CMV) immediate early promoter
    814..847     +  LTR            5' LTR (truncated) (fragment): truncated 5' long terminal repeat (LTR) from HIV-1
    863..881     +  promoter       T7 promoter: promoter for bacteriophage T7 RNA polymerase
    974..2359    +  CDS            RXRA: RXRA_HUMAN - Also known as NR2B1. Experimental evidence at protein level: Swiss-Prot protein existence level 1. Receptor for retinoic acid that acts as a transcription factor (PubMed:11162439, PubMed:11915042). Forms homo- or heterodimers with retinoic acid receptors (RARs) and binds to target response elements in response to their ligands, all-trans or 9-cis retinoic acid, to regulate gene expression in various biological processes (PubMed:10195690, PubMed:11162439, PubMed:11915042, PubMed:28167758, PubMed:17761950, PubMed:16107141, PubMed:18800767, PubMed:19167885). The RAR/RXR heterodimers
   2442..2666    +  polyA_signal   bGH poly(A) signal: bovine growth hormone polyadenylation signal
   2670..2691    +  promoter       SV40 promoter (fragment): SV40 enhancer and early promoter
   2712..3140    +  rep_origin     f1 ori (sequence partly withheld): f1 bacteriophage origin of replication; arrow indicates direction of (+) strand synthesis
   3154..3483    +  promoter       SV40 promoter: SV40 enhancer and early promoter
   3550..4341    +  CDS            neo: KKA2_KLEPN - Also known as kan, nptII. Experimental evidence at protein level: Swiss-Prot protein existence level 1. Resistance to kanamycin, neomycin, paromomycin, ribostamycin, butirosin and gentamicin B. From Klebsiella pneumoniae.
   4365..4523    +  CDS            ble (fragment): BLE_KLEPN - Experimental evidence at protein level: Swiss-Prot protein existence level 1. Binding protein with a strong affinity to the bleomycin family of antibiotics. Binds to CL990; an antimitotic-antibiotic compound. From Klebsiella pneumoniae.
   4518..4639    +  polyA_signal   SV40 poly(A) signal: SV40 polyadenylation signal
   4712..4728    -  protein_bind   lac operator: The lac repressor binds to the lac operator to inhibit transcription in E. coli. This inhibition can be relieved by adding lactose or isopropyl-β-D-thiogalactopyranoside (IPTG). lac repressor encoded by lacI
   4736..4766    -  promoter       lac promoter: promoter for the E. coli lac operon
   4781..4802    -  protein_bind   CAP binding site: CAP binding activates transcription in the presence of cAMP. E. coli catabolite activator protein
   4815..4907    -  CDS            lacI (fragment): lac repressor; lacI; The lac repressor binds to the lac operator to inhibit transcription in E. coli. This inhibition can be relieved by adding lactose or isopropyl-β-D-thiogalactopyranoside (IPTG).
   5090..5678    -  rep_origin     ori: high-copy-number ColE1/pMB1/pBR322/pUC origin of replication
   5849..6709    -  CDS            AmpR: β-lactamase; bla; confers resistance to ampicillin, carbenicillin, and related antibiotics
   6710..6814    -  promoter       AmpR promoter: bla
