[The description below was written by a language model from this plasmid's Addgene catalogue record and pLannotate feature annotations shown in this document.]
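Description:
pcDNA3.1-hRXRα is a mammalian expression plasmid built on the Invitrogen pcDNA3.1(+) backbone that carries the open reading frame of human retinoid X receptor alpha (RXRA, also known as NR2B1). It is maintained in E. coli as a high-copy plasmid through a ColE1/pUC-type origin and selected with ampicillin via the β-lactamase gene and its own promoter. An f1 phage origin is also present. For selection in mammalian cells, a neomycin phosphotransferase gene driven by the SV40 enhancer/early promoter and terminated by the SV40 polyadenylation signal confers G418 resistance. The catalogue lists a total size of 6,817 bp, while the sequenced record annotated here is 6,845 nt, a small discrepancy the record does not explain.

The roughly 1.4 kb RXRα coding sequence sits downstream of the human cytomegalovirus immediate-early enhancer and promoter and upstream of the bovine growth hormone polyadenylation signal, giving strong constitutive expression in transfected mammalian cells. A T7 promoter between the CMV promoter and the insert allows in vitro transcription or serves as a sequencing primer site. No epitope tag or reporter is annotated, so the receptor appears to be expressed in untagged form. The insert was PCR-amplified, sequence-verified in an intermediate cloning vector, and then transferred as an EcoRI fragment, with EcoRI sites retained on both sides; the feature table shows it in the sense orientation relative to CMV. A few short annotated fragments (HIV-1 LTR, ble, lacI, bom) are likely backbone remnants or software matches rather than functional elements. RXRα is a nuclear receptor that forms homodimers or heterodimers with retinoic acid receptors to regulate transcription at retinoid response elements, and the associated publication points to its use in supplying the receptor in cell-based reporter assays of RAR-mediated retinoid activity.
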