Addgene plasmid #135400: pcDNA3.1-hRXRα
Purpose: Human Retinoid X Receptor-alpha in pcDNA3.1(+) plasmid expression vector using CMV promoter
Depositing lab: Catharine Ross. Publication: CYP26A1 gene promoter is a useful tool for reporting RAR-mediated retinoid activity. Zolfaghari R, Mattie FJ, Wei CH, Chisholm DR, Whiting A, Ross AC. Anal Biochem. 2019 Jul 15;577:98-109. doi: 10.1016/j.ab.2019.04.022. Epub 2019 Apr 27. PubMed 31039331.
Backbone
  Vector backbone: pcDNA3.1(+)
  Backbone manufacturer: Invitrogen
  Backbone size w/o insert (bp): 5428
  Total vector size (bp): 6817
  Modifications to backbone: The human RXRα open reading frame PCR amplified DNA was first cloned into pGEMT-Easy vector (Promega) and then subjected to DNA sequencing for confirmation. The isolated plasmid containing the receptor DNA was digested with EcoRI and subcloned into the pcDNA3.1(+) expression vector.
  Vector type: Mammalian Expression
  Selectable markers: Neomycin (select with G418)
Growth in bacteria
  Bacterial resistance: Ampicillin, 100 μg/mL
  Growth temperature: 37°C
  Growth strain: DH5alpha
  Growth instructions: Follow the protocol from Promega
  Copy number: High Copy
Gene/Insert
  Gene/Insert name: Human retinoid X receptor- alpha (alt name: RXRα)
  Species: H. sapiens (human)
  Insert size (bp): 1389
  GenBank ID: NM_002957
  Promoter: CMV
  Cloning method: Restriction Enzyme; 5′ cloning site EcoRI (not destroyed); 3′ cloning site EcoRI (not destroyed)
  Sequencing primers: 5′ GCCACCATGGACACCAAACATTTCCTG; 3′ TATTCGAACTAAGTCATTTGGTGCGGCG
Terms and licenses: Academic/Nonprofit Terms; Industry Terms: Not Available to Industry
Depositor comments: The human RXRα open reading frame PCR amplified DNA was first cloned into pGEMT-Easy vector (Promega) and then subjected to DNA sequencing for confirmation. The isolated plasmid containing the receptor DNA was digested with EcoRI and subcloned into the pcDNA3.1(+) expression vector.
How to cite: pcDNA3.1-hRXRα was a gift from Catharine Ross (Addgene plasmid # 135400 ; http://n2t.net/addgene:135400 ; RRID:Addgene_135400)
